Addgene plasmid #227849: pGEX4T-1 PDZD8-WT
Purpose: To express in E. coli PDZD8-WT
Depositing lab: Sheng-cai Lin. Depositing organization: Xiamen University. Publication: AMPK targets PDZD8 to trigger carbon source shift from glucose to glutamine. Li M, Wang Y, Wei X, Cai WF, Wu J, Zhu M, Wang Y, Liu YH, Xiong J, Qu Q, Chen Y, Tian X, Yao L, Xie R, Li X, Chen S, Huang X, Zhang C, Xie C, Wu Y, Xu Z, Zhang B, Jiang B, Wang ZC, Li Q, Li G, Lin SY, Yu L, Piao HL, Deng X, Han J, Zhang CS, Lin SC. Cell Res. 2024 Jun 19. doi: 10.1038/s41422-024-00985-6. PubMed 38898113.
Backbone
  Vector backbone: pGEX4T-1
  Vector type: Bacterial Expression
Growth in bacteria
  Bacterial resistance: Ampicillin, 100 μg/mL
  Growth temperature: 37°C
  Growth strain: DH5alpha
  Copy number: High Copy
Gene/Insert
  Gene/Insert name: PDZD8
  Species: H. sapiens (human)
  Entrez Gene: PDZD8 (a.k.a. IDDADF, PDZK8)
  Tag / fusion protein: GST (N terminal on insert)
  Cloning method: Ligation Independent Cloning
Terms and licenses: Academic/Nonprofit Terms; Industry Terms: Not Available to Industry
How to cite: pGEX4T-1 PDZD8-WT was a gift from Sheng-cai Lin (Addgene plasmid # 227849 ; http://n2t.net/addgene:227849 ; RRID:Addgene_227849)
