[The description below was written by a language model from this plasmid's Addgene catalogue record and pLannotate feature annotations shown in this document.]
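Description:
pGEX4T-1 PDZD8-WT is a bacterial expression plasmid of about 8.4 kb, built on the pGEX4T-1 backbone to produce wild-type human PDZD8 as a glutathione S-transferase fusion in E. coli. It replicates from a ColE1/pMB1-type origin and is recorded as high copy. Selection is by ampicillin through a β-lactamase gene driven by its own promoter. Short fragments of the rop and bom regions, a lac promoter/operator with a lacZα fragment, and a small piece annotated as E. coli yciV are also detected. These appear to be backbone remnants rather than functional parts of the expression design.

The expression cassette begins with the tac promoter, a strong trp/lac hybrid, followed by a lac operator. The plasmid also carries its own lacI gene with its promoter, so the lac repressor keeps transcription off until it is relieved by IPTG. Downstream lies the Schistosoma japonicum GST coding sequence, followed after a short linker by the PDZD8 open reading frame of roughly 3.5 kb, which places GST at the N terminus of the insert. The linker between GST and the insert is not annotated in the feature table, so any protease cleavage site there is not confirmed by this record. The insert was introduced by ligation-independent cloning.

PDZD8 is annotated as a tethering protein connecting endoplasmic reticulum and mitochondrial membranes, needed for calcium transfer between them. The GST tag allows affinity capture of the recombinant protein on glutathione resin. The "WT" label suggests it serves as the unmutated reference form, and the associated study concerns AMPK targeting of PDZD8, although the record does not list specific assays.
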