Features (pLannotate 1.2.2; 17 found; start..end, strand, type, name):
    182..210     +  promoter       tac promoter: strong E. coli promoter; hybrid between the trp and lac UV5 promoters
    218..234     +  protein_bind   lac operator: The lac repressor binds to the lac operator to inhibit transcription in E. coli. This inhibition can be relieved by adding lactose or isopropyl-β-D-thiogalactopyranoside (IPTG). lac repressor encoded by lacI
    257..910     +  CDS            GST26_SCHJA: Experimental evidence at protein level: Swiss-Prot protein existence level 1. GST isoenzymes appear to play a central role in the parasite detoxification system. Other functions are also suspected including a role in increasing the solubility of haematin in the parasite gut. From Schistosoma japonicum (Blood fluke).
    950..4411    +  CDS            PDZD8: PDZD8_HUMAN - Also known as PDZK8. Experimental evidence at protein level: Swiss-Prot protein existence level 1. Molecular tethering protein that connects endoplasmic reticulum and mitochondria membranes (PubMed:29097544). PDZD8-dependent endoplasmic reticulum-mitochondria membrane tethering is essential for endoplasmic reticulum-mitochondria Ca(2+) transfer (PubMed:29097544). In neurons, involved in the regulation of dendritic Ca(2+) dynamics by regulating mitochondrial Ca(2+) uptake in neurons (PubMed:29097544). Plays an indirect role in the regulation of cell morphology and cytoskeletal org
   4459..4498    +  CDS            rop (fragment): Rop protein, which maintains plasmids at low copy number; rop
   4600..4640    +  misc_feature   bom (fragment): basis of mobility region from pBR322
   4745..4849    +  promoter       AmpR promoter: bla
   4850..5710    +  CDS            AmpR: β-lactamase; bla; confers resistance to ampicillin, carbenicillin, and related antibiotics
   5881..6469    +  rep_origin     ori: high-copy-number ColE1/pMB1/pBR322/pUC origin of replication
   6655..6706    -  misc_feature   bom (fragment): basis of mobility region from pBR322
   6713..6790    +  promoter       lacI promoter: lacI
   6791..7873    +  CDS            lacI: lac repressor; lacI; The lac repressor binds to the lac operator to inhibit transcription in E. coli. This inhibition can be relieved by adding lactose or isopropyl-β-D-thiogalactopyranoside (IPTG).
   7886..7907    +  protein_bind   CAP binding site: CAP binding activates transcription in the presence of cAMP. E. coli catabolite activator protein
   7922..7952    +  promoter       lac promoter: promoter for the E. coli lac operon
   7960..7976    +  protein_bind   lac operator: The lac repressor binds to the lac operator to inhibit transcription in E. coli. This inhibition can be relieved by adding lactose or isopropyl-β-D-thiogalactopyranoside (IPTG). lac repressor encoded by lacI
   7996..8169    +  CDS            lacZα: LacZα fragment of β-galactosidase; lacZ fragment
   8433..106     -  CDS            yciV (fragment) (across the origin): RNAAM_ECOLI - Also known as trpH From Escherichia coli (strain K12).
>Addgene plasmid #227849 | pGEX4T-1 PDZD8-WT | addgene full sequence | sequence record 477871 | Addgene NGS Result
GCTTATCGACTGCACGGTGCACCAATGCTTCTGGCGTCAGGCAGCCATCGGAAGCTGTGGTATGGCTGTG
CAGGTCGTAAATCACTGCATAATTCGTGTCGCTCAAGGCGCACTCCCGTTCTGGATAATGTTTTTTGCGC
CGACATCATAACGGTTCTGGCAAATATTCTGAAATGAGCTGTTGACAATTAATCATCGGCTCGTATAATG
TGTGGAATTGTGAGCGGATAACAATTTCACACAGGAAACAGTATTCATGTCCCCTATACTAGGTTATTGG
AAAATTAAGGGCCTTGTGCAACCCACTCGACTTCTTTTGGAATATCTTGAAGAAAAATATGAAGAGCATT
TGTATGAGCGCGATGAAGGTGATAAATGGCGAAACAAAAAGTTTGAATTGGGTTTGGAGTTTCCCAATCT
TCCTTATTATATTGATGGTGATGTTAAATTAACACAGTCTATGGCCATCATACGTTATATAGCTGACAAG
CACAACATGTTGGGTGGTTGTCCAAAAGAGCGTGCAGAGATTTCAATGCTTGAAGGAGCGGTTTTGGATA
TTAGATACGGTGTTTCGAGAATTGCATATAGTAAAGACTTTGAAACTCTCAAAGTTGATTTTCTTAGCAA
GCTACCTGAAATGCTGAAAATGTTCGAAGATCGTTTATGTCATAAAACATATTTAAATGGTGATCATGTA
ACCCATCCTGACTTCATGTTGTATGACGCTCTTGATGTTGTTTTATACATGGACCCAATGTGCCTGGATG
CGTTCCCAAAATTAGTTTGTTTTAAAAAACGTATTGAAGCTATCCCACAAATTGATAAGTACTTGAAATC
CAGCAAGTATATAGCATGGCCTTTGCAGGGCTGGCAAGCCACGTTTGGTGGTGGCGACCATCCTCCAAAA
TCGGATCTGGTTCCGCGTGGATCGAGAGAATTCGGATCCATGGGGCTGCTGCTCATGATCCTGGCGTCGG
CCGTGCTGGGTTCCTTCCTCACGCTCCTCGCCCAGTTCTTCCTGCTGTACCGCAGACAGCCCGAGCCGCC
GGCGGACGAGGCCGCCCGCGCGGGCGAGGGCTTCCGCTACATCAAGCCAGTGCCGGGCCTGCTCCTAAGG
GAGTACCTTTATGGCGGCGGCCGGGATGAGGAGCCCTCCGGAGCGGCCCCTGAGGGCGGCGCGACCCCCA
CCGCGGCCCCCGAGACCCCCGCCCCGCCGACGCGGGAGACTTGCTACTTCCTCAACGCCACCATCCTATT
CCTGTTCCGGGAGTTGCGGGACACCGCGCTGACCCGCCGCTGGGTCACCAAGAAGATCAAGGTGGAGTTC
GAGGAGCTGCTGCAGACCAAGACGGCCGGGCGCCTGCTGGAGGGGCTGAGCCTGCGGGACGTGTTCCTGG
GCGAGACGGTGCCCTTCATCAAGACCATCCGGCTCGTGCGGCCAGTCGTGCCCTCGGCCACCGGGGAGCC
CGATGGCCCTGAAGGGGAGGCGCTGCCCGCCGCCTGCCCCGAGGAGCTGGCCTTCGAGGCGGAGGTGGAG
TACAACGGGGGCTTCCACCTGGCCATCGACGTGGACCTGGTCTTCGGCAAGTCCGCCTACTTGTTTGTCA
AGCTGTCCCGCGTGGTGGGAAGGCTGCGCTTGGTCTTTACGCGCGTGCCCTTCACCCACTGGTTCTTCTC
CTTCGTGGAAGACCCGCTGATCGACTTCGAGGTGCGCTCCCAGTTTGAAGGGCGGCCCATGCCCCAGCTC
ACCTCCATCATCGTCAACCAGCTCAAGAAGATCATCAAGCGCAAGCACACCCTACCGAATTACAAGATCA
GGTTTAAGCCGTTTTTTCCATACCAGACCTTGCAAGGATTTGAAGAAGATGAAGAGCATATCCATATACA
ACAATGGGCACTTACTGAAGGCCGTCTTAAAGTTACGTTGTTAGAATGTAGCAGGTTACTCATTTTTGGA
TCCTATGACAGAGAGGCAAATGTTCATTGTACACTTGAGTTAAGCAGTAGTGTTTGGGAAGAAAAACAGA
GGAGTTCTATTAAGACGGTTGAATTAATAAAAGGAAATTTACAAAGTGTTGGACTTACACTTCGTCTTGT
CCAGTCAACTGATGGGTATGCTGGGCACGTCATCATTGAAACTGTGGCTCCAAACTCGCCTGCTGCAATT
GCAGATCTTCAGCGGGGAGATCGACTTATCGCCATTGGAGGTGTGAAAATCACATCAACACTGCAAGTGT
TGAAGCTTATCAAGCAGGCTGGTGACCGAGTCCTGGTGTACTATGAAAGGCCTGTTGGCCAGAGTAATCA
AGGTGCAGTGCTGCAAGATAACTTTGGCCAGTTGGAAGAAAACTTTTTGTCAAGCTCATGCCAATCGGGT
TATGAAGAGGAAGCTGCCGGGTTGACAGTAGATACTGAAAGTAGAGAGCTGGATTCTGAATTTGAAGACT
TGGCAAGTGATGTCAGAGCACAAAATGAGTTCAAAGATGAGGCACAATCATTAAGTCATAGTCCCAAACG
TGTTCCAACAACACTTTCTATTAAACCCCTTGGAGCTATATCACCAGTTTTAAACCGTAAATTAGCTGTA
GGAAGTCACCCACTACCACCGAAAATTCAGTCCAAAGATGGAAATAAACCTCCACCCCTAAAAACTTCTG
AGATAACAGACCCAGCACAAGTGTCAAAACCAACCCAAGGATCTGCTTTCAAACCACCTGTGCCACCACG
ACCACAAGCGAAAGTTCCTTTGCCTTCCGCCGATGCTCCAAATCAGGCAGAACCAGATGTTCTCGTTGAA
AAGCCAGAGAAGGTGGTGCCACCTCCTCTTGTAGATAAATCTGCTGAAAAGCAAGCAAAAAATGTGGATG
CCATAGACGATGCAGCTGCACCTAAGCAATTTTTAGCAAAGCAAGAAGTGGCCAAAGATGTCACTTCAGA
AACTTCCTGCCCTACTAAGGACAGTTCGGACGACCGTCAAACATGGGAATCATCAGAAATTCTTTATCGT
AATAAGCTAGGAAAATGGACAAGAACCAGAGCATCCTGTTTGTTTGACATAGAAGCCTGTCACAGGTACT
TAAACATTGCATTGTGGTGCAGGGATCCTTTCAAGTTGGGAGGTCTCATCTGTTTGGGGCATGTTAGTTT
AAAACTTGAAGATGTGGCTTTAGGATGCCTAGCTACATCAAACACGGAATACCTTTCCAAATTGAGACTG
GAAGCCCCCTCACCTAAGGCTATAGTCACTAGAACCGCACTACGCAATCTGAGTATGCAAAAGGGATTCA
ATGACAAATTTTGCTATGGTGACATTACTATTCACTTCAAATATTTGAAAGAAGGAGAATCAGACCACCA
TGTAGTTACTAACGTAGAAAAAGAAAAAGAACCCCATTTGGTTGAAGAAGTTTCTGTTCTCCCTAAAGAG
GAGCAATTTGTTGGACAGATGGGTTTAACAGAAAACAAACACAGTTTTCAGGATACTCAGTTCCAGAACC
CAACATGGTGTGACTACTGTAAGAAAAAAGTTTGGACTAAAGCAGCTTCCCAGTGTATGTTTTGTGCTTA
TGTTTGCCATAAAAAATGTCAAGAAAAGTGTCTAGCTGAGACTTCTGTTTGTGGAGCAACTGATAGGCGA
ATAGACAGGACACTGAAAAACCTTAGGCTGGAAGGACAGGAAACCCTCTTAGGCCTGCCTCCTCGTGTTG
ATGCTGAAGCTAGCAAGTCAGTCAATAAAACAACAGGTTTGACAAGGCATATTATCAATACTAGTTCTCG
TTTATTAAATTTGCGTCAAGTCTCTAAAACTCGCCTTTCTGAACCAGGAACCGATCTCGTAGAACCTTCA
CCAAAACACACACCCAACACGTCAGACAACGAAGGCAGTGACACGGAGGTCTGTGGTCCAAACAGTCCTT
CTAAACGGGGAAACAGCACAGGAATAAAGTTAGTGAGAAAAGAGGGTGGTCTGGATGACAGTGTTTTCAT
TGCAGTTAAAGAAATTGGTCGTGATCTGTACAGGGGCTTGCCTACAGAGGAAAGGATCCAGAAACTAGAG
TTCATGTTGGATAAGCTACAGAATGAAATTGATCAGGAGTTGGAACACAATAATTCCCTTGTTAGAGAAG
AAAAAGAGACAACTGATACAAGGAAAAAATCACTTCTTTCTGCTGCCTTAGCTAAATCAGGTGAAAGGCT
ACAAGCTCTAACACTTCTTATGATTCACTACAGAGCAGGCATTGAAGATATAGAAACTTTAGAAAGTCTG
TCTTTAGACCAGCACTCCAAAAAAATAAGCAAGTACACAGATGATACAGAAGAAGACCTTGATAATGAAA
TAAGCCAACTAATAGACTCTCAGCCATTCAGCAGCATATCAGATGACTTATTTGGCCCATCCGAGTCTGT
GCTCGAGCCATGGAAGGTCGAGCGGCCGCATCGTGACTGACTGACGATCTGCCTCGCGCGTTTCGGTGAT
GACGGTGAAAACCTCTGACACATGCAGCTCCCGGAGACGGTCACAGCTTGTCTGTAAGCGGATGCCGGGA
GCAGACAAGCCCGTCAGGGCGCGTCAGCGGGTGTTGGCGGGTGTCGGGGCGCAGCCATGACCCAGTCACG
TAGCGATAGCGGAGTGTATAATTCTTGAAGACGAAAGGGCCTCGTGATACGCCTATTTTTATAGGTTAAT
GTCATGATAATAATGGTTTCTTAGACGTCAGGTGGCACTTTTCGGGGAAATGTGCGCGGAACCCCTATTT
GTTTATTTTTCTAAATACATTCAAATATGTATCCGCTCATGAGACAATAACCCTGATAAATGCTTCAATA
ATATTGAAAAAGGAAGAGTATGAGTATTCAACATTTCCGTGTCGCCCTTATTCCCTTTTTTGCGGCATTT
TGCCTTCCTGTTTTTGCTCACCCAGAAACGCTGGTGAAAGTAAAAGATGCTGAAGATCAGTTGGGTGCAC
GAGTGGGTTACATCGAACTGGATCTCAACAGCGGTAAGATCCTTGAGAGTTTTCGCCCCGAAGAACGTTT
TCCAATGATGAGCACTTTTAAAGTTCTGCTATGTGGCGCGGTATTATCCCGTGTTGACGCCGGGCAAGAG
CAACTCGGTCGCCGCATACACTATTCTCAGAATGACTTGGTTGAGTACTCACCAGTCACAGAAAAGCATC
TTACGGATGGCATGACAGTAAGAGAATTATGCAGTGCTGCCATAACCATGAGTGATAACACTGCGGCCAA
CTTACTTCTGACAACGATCGGAGGACCGAAGGAGCTAACCGCTTTTTTGCACAACATGGGGGATCATGTA
ACTCGCCTTGATCGTTGGGAACCGGAGCTGAATGAAGCCATACCAAACGACGAGCGTGACACCACGATGC
CTGCAGCAATGGCAACAACGTTGCGCAAACTATTAACTGGCGAACTACTTACTCTAGCTTCCCGGCAACA
ATTAATAGACTGGATGGAGGCGGATAAAGTTGCAGGACCACTTCTGCGCTCGGCCCTTCCGGCTGGCTGG
TTTATTGCTGATAAATCTGGAGCCGGTGAGCGTGGGTCTCGCGGTATCATTGCAGCACTGGGGCCAGATG
GTAAGCCCTCCCGTATCGTAGTTATCTACACGACGGGGAGTCAGGCAACTATGGATGAACGAAATAGACA
GATCGCTGAGATAGGTGCCTCACTGATTAAGCATTGGTAACTGTCAGACCAAGTTTACTCATATATACTT
TAGATTGATTTAAAACTTCATTTTTAATTTAAAAGGATCTAGGTGAAGATCCTTTTTGATAATCTCATGA
CCAAAATCCCTTAACGTGAGTTTTCGTTCCACTGAGCGTCAGACCCCGTAGAAAAGATCAAAGGATCTTC
TTGAGATCCTTTTTTTCTGCGCGTAATCTGCTGCTTGCAAACAAAAAAACCACCGCTACCAGCGGTGGTT
TGTTTGCCGGATCAAGAGCTACCAACTCTTTTTCCGAAGGTAACTGGCTTCAGCAGAGCGCAGATACCAA
ATACTGTCCTTCTAGTGTAGCCGTAGTTAGGCCACCACTTCAAGAACTCTGTAGCACCGCCTACATACCT
CGCTCTGCTAATCCTGTTACCAGTGGCTGCTGCCAGTGGCGATAAGTCGTGTCTTACCGGGTTGGACTCA
AGACGATAGTTACCGGATAAGGCGCAGCGGTCGGGCTGAACGGGGGGTTCGTGCACACAGCCCAGCTTGG
AGCGAACGACCTACACCGAACTGAGATACCTACAGCGTGAGCTATGAGAAAGCGCCACGCTTCCCGAAGG
GAGAAAGGCGGACAGGTATCCGGTAAGCGGCAGGGTCGGAACAGGAGAGCGCACGAGGGAGCTTCCAGGG
GGAAACGCCTGGTATCTTTATAGTCCTGTCGGGTTTCGCCACCTCTGACTTGAGCGTCGATTTTTGTGAT
GCTCGTCAGGGGGGCGGAGCCTATGGAAAAACGCCAGCAACGCGGCCTTTTTACGGTTCCTGGCCTTTTG
CTGGCCTTTTGCTCACATGTTCTTTCCTGCGTTATCCCCTGATTCTGTGGATAACCGTATTACCGCCTTT
GAGTGAGCTGATACCGCTCGCCGCAGCCGAACGACCGAGCGCAGCGAGTCAGTGAGCGAGGAAGCGGAAG
AGCGCCTGATGCGGTATTTTCTCCTTACGCATCTGTGCGGTATTTCACACCGCATAAATTCCGACACCAT
CGAATGGCGCAAAACCTTTCGCGGTATGGCATGATAGCGCCCGGAAGAGAGTCAATTCAGGGTGGTGAAT
GTGAAACCAGTAACGTTATACGATGTCGCAGAGTATGCCGGTGTCTCTTATCAGACCGTTTCCCGCGTGG
TGAACCAGGCCAGCCACGTTTCTGCGAAAACGCGGGAAAAAGTGGAAGCGGCGATGGCGGAGCTGAATTA
CATTCCCAACCGCGTGGCACAACAACTGGCGGGCAAACAGTCGTTGCTGATTGGCGTTGCCACCTCCAGT
CTGGCCCTGCACGCGCCGTCGCAAATTGTCGCGGCGATTAAATCTCGCGCCGATCAACTGGGTGCCAGCG
TGGTGGTGTCGATGGTAGAACGAAGCGGCGTCGAAGCCTGTAAAGCGGCGGTGCACAATCTTCTCGCGCA
ACGCGTCAGTGGGCTGATCATTAACTATCCGCTGGATGACCAGGATGCCATTGCTGTGGAAGCTGCCTGC
ACTAATGTTCCGGCGTTATTTCTTGATGTCTCTGACCAGACACCCATCAACAGTATTATTTTCTCCCATG
AAGACGGTACGCGACTGGGCGTGGAGCATCTGGTCGCATTGGGTCACCAGCAAATCGCGCTGTTAGCGGG
CCCATTAAGTTCTGTCTCGGCGCGTCTGCGTCTGGCTGGCTGGCATAAATATCTCACTCGCAATCAAATT
CAGCCGATAGCGGAACGGGAAGGCGACTGGAGTGCCATGTCCGGTTTTCAACAAACCATGCAAATGCTGA
ATGAGGGCATCGTTCCCACTGCGATGCTGGTTGCCAACGATCAGATGGCGCTGGGCGCAATGCGCGCCAT
TACCGAGTCCGGGCTGCGCGTTGGTGCGGATATCTCGGTAGTGGGATACGACGATACCGAAGACAGCTCA
TGTTATATCCCGCCGTTAACCACCATCAAACAGGATTTTCGCCTGCTGGGGCAAACCAGCGTGGACCGCT
TGCTGCAACTCTCTCAGGGCCAGGCGGTGAAGGGCAATCAGCTGTTGCCCGTCTCACTGGTGAAAAGAAA
AACCACCCTGGCGCCCAATACGCAAACCGCCTCTCCCCGCGCGTTGGCCGATTCATTAATGCAGCTGGCA
CGACAGGTTTCCCGACTGGAAAGCGGGCAGTGAGCGCAACGCAATTAATGTAAGTTAGCTCACTCATTAG
GCACCCCAGGCTTTACACTTTATGCTTCCGGCTCGTATGTTGTGTGGAATTGTGAGCGGATAACAATTTC
ACACAGGAAACAGCTATGACCATGATTACGGATTCACTGGCCGTCGTTTTACAACGTCGTGACTGGGAAA
ACCCTGGCGTTACCCAACTTAATCGCCTTGCAGCACATCCCCCTTTCGCCAGCTGGCGTAATAGCGAAGA
GGCCCGCACCGATCGCCCTTCCCAACAGTTGCGCAGCCTGAATGGCGAATGGCGCTTTGCCTGGTTTCCG
GCACCAGAAGCGGTGCCGGAAAGCTGGCTGGAGTGCGATCTTCCTGAGGCCGATACTGTCGTCGTCCCCT
CAAACTGGCAGATGCACGGTTACGATGCGCCCATCTACACCAACGTGACCTATCCCATTACGGTCAATCC
GCCGTTTGTTCCCACGGAGAATCCGACGGGTTGTTACTCGCTCACATTTAATGTTGATGAAAGCTGGCTA
CAGGAAGGCCAGACGCGAATTATTTTTGATGGCGTTGGAATTA
